Addgene plasmid #222072: pVP313
Purpose: (Empty Backbone) MultiGreen 2.0 CD level 1 acceptor vector, kanamycin selection.
Depositing lab: Wayne Parrott. Depositing organization: University of Georgia. Publication: MultiGreen: A multiplexing architecture for GreenGate cloning. Pennetti VJ, LaFayette PR, Parrott WA. PLoS One. 2024 Sep 18;19(9):e0306008. doi: 10.1371/journal.pone.0306008. eCollection 2024. PubMed 39292669.
Backbone
  Vector backbone: pVP077
  Vector type: Synthetic Biology ; GreenGate compatible cloning vector
Growth in bacteria
  Bacterial resistance: Chloramphenicol and Kanamycin, 25 & 50 μg/mL
  Growth temperature: 37°C
  Growth strain: ccdB Survival
  Copy number: High Copy
Gene/Insert
  Gene/Insert name: None
  Mutation: All unused Esp3i sites are domesticated
Terms and licenses: Academic/Nonprofit Terms; Industry Terms
How to cite: pVP313 was a gift from Wayne Parrott (Addgene plasmid # 222072 ; http://n2t.net/addgene:222072 ; RRID:Addgene_222072)
