[The description below was written by a language model from this plasmid's Addgene catalogue record and pLannotate feature annotations shown in this document.]
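Description:
pVP313 is an empty acceptor backbone from the MultiGreen 2.0 system, a multiplexing extension of GreenGate (Golden Gate-type) cloning for plant constructs. It is described as the "CD" level 1 acceptor with kanamycin selection, built on pVP077. The feature table shows a binary T-DNA vector architecture. A high-copy ColE1/pUC-type origin with the pBR322 bom site supports propagation in E. coli. The pVS1 oriV, RepA and StaA functions provide replication and stability in Agrobacterium. The backbone marker is a complete KanR gene (aph(3')-Ia). It is followed directly by a fragment of an aadA spectinomycin/streptomycin gene, which may be a remnant of an earlier marker, although the record does not explain it. A short rop fragment is also annotated.

Between the nopaline-type left and right T-DNA border repeats lies a counter-selection cassette instead of an insert. It contains ccdB, a ccdA fragment and a chloramphenicol acetyltransferase gene, with lac UV5 and cat promoter sequences and a scrap of pUC polylinker. Because CcdB poisons gyrase in ordinary E. coli, the empty vector is maintained in a ccdB-tolerant strain under both chloramphenicol and kanamycin. When assembled modules replace the cassette, the toxin and CmR are lost, so correct products can be recovered in standard strains on kanamycin alone.

The record notes that all unused Esp3I sites have been domesticated, leaving only those needed for the type IIS assembly scheme. The exact overhangs and the meaning of the "CD" position are not given in the fields. No plant promoter, gene or selectable marker is present within the T-DNA as supplied.
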