Features (pLannotate 1.2.2; 17 found; start..end, strand, type, name):
    733..873     -  misc_feature   bom: basis of mobility region from pBR322
    975..1014    -  CDS            rop (fragment): Rop protein, which maintains plasmids at low copy number; rop
   1217..1411    -  rep_origin     pVS1 oriV: origin of replication for the Pseudomonas plasmid pVS1 (Heeb et al., 2000)
   1477..2550    -  CDS            pVS1 RepA: replication protein from the Pseudomonas plasmid pVS1 (Heeb et al., 2000)
   2979..3608    -  CDS            pVS1 StaA: stability protein from the Pseudomonas plasmid pVS1 (Heeb et al., 2000)
   4168..4569    -  CDS            Y4CG_SINFN (fragment): Protein inferred from homology: Swiss-Prot protein existence level 3. From Sinorhizobium fredii (strain NBRC 101917 / NGR234).
   4939..4963    -  misc_feature   RB T-DNA repeat: right border repeat from nopaline C58 T-DNA
   5057..5359    -  CDS            ccdB: CCDB_ECOLI - Also known as G, letB, letD. Experimental evidence at protein level: Swiss-Prot protein existence level 1. Toxic component of a type II toxin-antitoxin (TA) system, functioning in plasmid maintainence. Responsible for the post- segregational killing (PSK) of plasmid-free cells, also referred to as a plasmid addiction system. Half-life of over 2 hours. Cell killing by CcdB is accompanied by filamentation, defects in chromosome and plasmid segregation, defects in cell division, formation of anucleate cells, decreased DNA synthesis and plasmid loss. Interferes with the activity of DN
   5364..5522    -  CDS            ccdA (fragment): CCDA_ECO57 - Also known as H, letA. Experimental evidence at protein level: Swiss-Prot protein existence level 1. Antitoxin component of a type II toxin-antitoxin (TA) system which inhibits the post-segregational killing (PSK) of plasmid-free cells, also referred to as a plasmid addiction system. Binds to and blocks the activity of CcdB; will also remove bound CcdB protein from the CcdB-GyrA complex by forming a CcdA-CcdB complex, a process termed rejuvenation. Functions as a transcriptional corepressor for the ccdAB operon, repression also requires CcdB (By similarity). From Escherichia coli
   5679..6360    -  CDS            CmR (fragment): chloramphenicol acetyltransferase confers resistance to chloramphenicol
   6361..6390    -  promoter       cat promoter (fragment): promoter of the E. coli cat gene encoding chloramphenicol acetyltransferase
   6414..6444    -  promoter       lac UV5 promoter: E. coli lac promoter with an "up" mutation
   6516..6538    -  misc_feature   MCS (fragment): pUC18/19 multiple cloning site
   6614..6638    -  misc_feature   LB T-DNA repeat: left border repeat from nopaline C58 T-DNA
   6931..7746    +  CDS            KanR: aminoglycoside phosphotransferase; aph(3')-Ia; confers resistance to kanamycin in bacteria or G418 (Geneticin®) in eukaryotes
   7747..8096    +  CDS            SmR (fragment): aminoglycoside adenylyltransferase (Murphy, 1985); aadA; confers resistance to spectinomycin and streptomycin
   8342..547     +  rep_origin     ori (across the origin): high-copy-number ColE1/pMB1/pBR322/pUC origin of replication
>Addgene plasmid #222072 | pVP313 | addgene full sequence | sequence record 440975 | Addgene NGS Result
AAAAAAACCACCGCTACCAGCGGTGGTTTGTTTGCCGGATCAAGAGCTACCAACTCTTTTTCCGAAGGTA
ACTGGCTTCAGCAGAGCGCAGATACCAAATACTGTCCTTCTAGTGTAGCCGTAGTTAGGCCACCACTTCA
AGAACTCTGTAGCACCGCCTACATACCTCGCTCTGCTAATCCTGTTACCAGTGGCTGCTGCCAGTGGCGA
TAAGTCGTGTCTTACCGGGTTGGACTCAAGACGATAGTTACCGGATAAGGCGCAGCGGTCGGGCTGAACG
GGGGGTTCGTGCACACAGCCCAGCTTGGAGCGAACGACCTACACCGAACTGAGATACCTACAGCGTGAGC
TATGAGAAAGCGCCACGCTTCCCGAAGGGAGAAAGGCGGACAGGTATCCGGTAAGCGGCAGGGTCGGAAC
AGGAGAGCGCACGAGGGAGCTTCCAGGGGGAAACGCCTGGTATCTTTATAGTCCTGTCGGGTTTCGCCAC
CTCTGACTTGAGCGTCGATTTTTGTGATGCTCGTCAGGGGGGCGGAGCCTATGGAAAAACGCCAGCAACG
CGGCCTTTTTACGGTTCCTGGCCTTTTGCTGGCCTTTTGCTCACATGTTCTTTCCTGCGTTATCCCCTGA
TTCTGTGGATAACCGTATTACCGCCTTTGAGTGAGCTGATACCGCTCGCCGCAGCCGAACGACCGAGCGC
AGCGAGTCAGTGAGCGAGGAAGCGGAAGAGCGCCTGATGCGGTATTTTCTCCTTACGCATCTGTGCGGTA
TTTCACACCGCATATGGTGCACTCTCAGTACAATCTGCTCTGATGCCGCATAGTTAAGCCAGTATACACT
CCGCTATCGCTACGTGACTGGGTCATGGCTGCGCCCCGACACCCGCCAACACCCGCTGACGCGCCCTGAC
GGGCTTGTCTGCTCCCGGCATCCGCTTACAGACAAGCTGTGACCGGCTCCGGGAGCTGCATGTGTCAGAG
GTTTTCACCGTCATCACCGAAACGCGCGAGGCAGGGTGCCTTGATGTGGGCGCCGGCGGTCGAGTGGCGA
CGGCGCGGCTTGTCCGCGCCCTGGTAGATTGCCTGGCCGTAGGCCAGCCATTTTTGAGCGGCCAGCGGCC
GCGATAGGCCGACGCGAAGCGGCGGGGCGTAGGGAGCGCAGCGACCGAAGGGTAGGCGCTTTTTGCAGCT
CTTCGGCTGTGCGCTGGCCAGACAGTTATGCACAGGCCAGGCGGGTTTTAAGAGTTTTAATAAGTTTTAA
AGAGTTTTAGGCGGAAAAATCGCCTTTTTTCTCTTTTATATCAGTCACTTACATGTGTGACCGGTTCCCA
ATGTACGGCTTTGGGTTCCCAATGTACGGGTTCCGGTTCCCAATGTACGGCTTTGGGTTCCCAATGTACG
TGCTATCCACAGGAAAGAGAGCTTTTCGACCTTTTTCCCCTGCTAGGGCAATTTGCCCTAGCATCTGCTC
CGTACATTAGGAACCGGCGGATGCTTCGCCCTCGATCAGGTTGCGGTAGCGCATGACTAGGATCGGGCCA
GCCTGCCCCGCCTCCTCCTTCAAATCGTACTCCGGCAGGTCATTTGACCCGATCAGCTTGCGCACGGTGA
AACAGAACTTCTTGAACTCTCCGGCGCTGCCACTGCGTTCGTAGATCGTCTTGAACAACCATCTGGCTTC
TGCCTTGCCTGCGGCGCGGCGTGCCAGGCGGTAGAGAAAACGGCCGATGCCGGGATCGATCAAAAAGTAA
TCGGGGTGAACCGTCAGCACGTCCGGGTTCTTGCCTTCTGTGATCTCGCGGTACATCCAATCAGCTAGCT
CGATCTCGATGTACTCCGGCCGCCCGGTTTCGCTCTTTACGATCTTGTAGCGGCTAATCAAGGCTTCACC
CTCGGATACCGTCACCAGGCGGCCGTTCTTGGCCTTCTTCGTACGCTGCATGGCAACGTGCGTGGTGTTT
AACCGAATGCAGGTTTCTACCAGGTCGTCTTTCTGCTTTCCGCCATCGGCTCGCCGGCAGAACTTGAGTA
CGTCCGCAACGTGTGGACGGAACACGCGGCCGGGCTTGTCTCCCTTCCCTTCCCGGTATCGGTTCATGGA
TTCGGTTAGATGGGAAACCGCCATCAGTACCAGGTCGTAATCCCACACACTGGCCATGCCGGCCGGCCCT
GCGGAAACCTCTACGTGCCCGTCTGGAAGCTCGTAGCGGATCACCTCGCCAGCTCGTCGGTCACGCTTCG
ACAGACGGAAAACGGCCACGTCCATGATGCTGCGACTATCGCGGGTGCCCACGTCATAGAGCATCGGAAC
GAAAAAATCTGGTTGCTCGTCGCCCTTGGGCGGCTTCCTAATCGACGGCGCACCGGCTGCCGGCGGTTGC
CGGGATTCTTTGCGGATTCGATCAGCGGCCGCTTGCCACGATTCACCGGGGCGTGCTTCTGCCTCGATGC
GTTGCCGCTGGGCGGCCTGCGCGGCCTTCAACTTCTCCACCAGGTCATCACCCAGCGCCGCGCCGATTTG
TACCGGGCCGGATGGTTTGCGACCGCTCACGCCGATTCCTCGGGCTTGGGGGTTCCAGTGCCATTGCAGG
GCCGGCAGACAACCCAGCCGCTTACGCCTGGCCAACCGCCCGTTCCTCCACACATGGGGCATTCCACGGC
GTCGGTGCCTGGTTGTTCTTGATTTTCCATGCCGCCTCCTTTAGCCGCTAAAATTCATCTACTCATTTAT
TCATTTGCTCATTTACTCTGGTAGCTGCGCGATGTATTCAGATAGCAGCTCGGTAATGGTCTTGCCTTGG
CGTACCGCGTACATCTTCAGCTTGGTGTGATCCTCCGCCGGCAACTGAAAGTTGACCCGCTTCATGGCTG
GCGTGTCTGCCAGGCTGGCCAACGTTGCAGCCTTGCTGCTGCGTGCGCTCGGACGGCCGGCACTTAGCGT
GTTTGTGCTTTTGCTCATTTTCTCTTTACCTCATTAACTCAAATGAGTTTTGATTTAATTTCAGCGGCCA
GCGCCTGGACCTCGCGGGCAGCGTCGCCCTCGGGTTCTGATTCAAGAACGGTTGTGCCGGCGGCGGCAGT
GCCTGGGTAGCTCACGCGCTGCGTGATACGGGACTCAAGAATGGGCAGCTCGTACCCGGCCAGCGCCTCG
GCAACCTCACCGCCGATGCGCGTGCCTTTGATCGCCCGCGACACGACAAAGGCCGCTTGTAGCCTTCCAT
CCGTGACCTCAATGCGCTGCTTAACCAGCTCCACCAGGTCGGCGGTGGCCCATATGTCGTAAGGGCTTGG
CTGCACCGGAATCAGCACGAAGTCGGCTGCCTTGATCGCGGACACAGCCAAGTCCGCCGCCTGGGGCGCT
CCGTCGATCACTACGAAGTCGCGCCGGCCGATGGCCTTCACGTCGCGGTCAATCGTCGGGCGGTCGATGC
CGACAACGGTTAGCGGTTGATCTTCCCGCACGGCCGCCCAATCGCGGGCACTGCCCTGGGGATCGGAATC
GACTAACAGAACATCGGCCCCGGCGAGTTGCAGGGCGCGGGCTAGATGGGTTGCGATGGTCGTCTTGCCT
GACCCGCCTTTCTGGTTAAGTACAGCGATAACCTTCATGCGTTCCCCTTGCGTATTTGTTTATTTACTCA
TCGCATCATATACGCAGCGACCGCATGACGCAAGCTGTTTTACTCAAATACACATCACCTTTTTAGACGG
CGGCGCTCGGTTTCTTCAGCGGCCAAGCTGGCCGGCCAGGCCGCCAGCTTGGCATCAGACAAACCGGCCA
GGATTTCATGCAGCCGCACGGTTGATACGTGCGCGGGCGGCTCGAACACGTACCCGGCCGGGATCATCTC
CGCCTCGATCTCTTCGGTAATGAAAAACGGTTCGTCCTGGCCGTCCTGGTGCGGTTTCATGCTTGTTCCT
CTTGGCGTTCATTCTCGGCGGCCGCCAGGGCGTCGGCCTCGGTCAATGCGTCCTCACGGAAGGCACCGCG
CCGCCTGGCCTCGGTGGGCGTCACTTCCTCGCTGCGCTCAAGTGCGCGGTACAGGGTCGAGCGATGCACG
CCAAGCAGTGCAGCCGCCTCTTTCACGGTGCGGCCTTCCTGGTCGATCAGCTCGCGGGCGTGCGCGATCT
GTGCCGGGGTGAGGGTAGGGCGGGGGCCAAACTTCACGCCTCGGGCCTTGGCGGCCTCGCGCCCGCTCCG
GGTGCGGTCGATGATTAGGGAACGCTCGAACTCGGCAATGCCGGCGAACACGGTCAACACCATGCGGCCG
GCCGGCGTGGTGGTGTCGGCCCACGGCTCTGCCAGGCTACGCAGGCCCGCGCCGGCCTCCTGGATGCGCT
CGGCAATGTCCAGTAGGTCGCGGGTGCTGCGGGCCAGGCGGTCTAGCCTGGTCACTGTCACAACGTCGCC
AGGGCGTAGGTGGTCAAGCATCCTGGCCAGCTCCGGGCGGTCGCGCCTGGTGCCGGTGATCTTCTCGGAA
AACAGCTTGGTGCAGCCGGCCGCGTGCAGTTCGGCCCGTTGGTTGGTCAAGTCCTGGTCGTCGGTGCTGA
CGCGGGCATAGCCCAGCAGGCCAGCGGCGGCGCTCTTGTTCATGGCGTAATGTCTCCGGTTCTAGTCGCA
AGTATTCTACTTTATGCGACTAAAACACGCGACAAGAAAACGCCAGGAAAAGGGCAGGGCGGCAGCCTGT
CGCGTAACTTAGGACTTGTGCGACATGTCGTTTTCAGAAGAGGGCTGCACTGAACGTCAGAAGCCGACTG
CACTATAGCAGCGGAGGGGTTGGATCAAAGTACTTTAAAGTACTTTAAAGTACTTTAAAGTACTTTGATC
CCGAGGGGAACCCTGTGGTTGGCATGCACATACAAATGGACGAACGGATAAACCTTTTCACGCCCTTTTA
AATATCCGATTATTCTAATAAACGCTCTTTTCTCTTAGGTTTACCCGCCAATATATCCTGTCAAACACTG
ATAGTTTAAACTGAAGGCGGGAAACGACAATCTGATCCAAGCTCAAGCTAAGCTTCGTCTCAGGCTACCT
TGAGACCGTCGACTTATATTCCCCAGAACATCAGGTTAATGGCGTTTTTGATGTCATTTTCGCGGTGGCT
GAGATCAGCCACTTCTTCCCCGATAACGGAAACCGGCACACTGGCCATATCGGTGGTCATCATGCGCCAG
CTTTCATCCCCGATATGCACCACCGGGTAAAGTTCACGGGAGACTTTATCTGACAGCAGACGTGCACTGG
CCAGGGGGATCACCATCCGTCGCCCGGGCGTGTCAATAATATCACTCTGTACATCCACAAACAGACGATA
ACGGCTCTCTCTTTTATAGGTGTAAACCTTAAACTGCATTTCACCAGCCCCTGTTCTCGTCAGCAAAAGA
GCCGTTCATTTCAATAAACCGGGCGACCTCAGCCATCCCTTCCTGATTTTCCGCTTTCCAGCGTTCGGCA
CGCAGACGACGGGCTTCATTCTGCATGGTTGTGCTTACCAGACCGGAGATATTGACATCATATATGCCTT
GAGCAACTGATAGCTGTCGCTGTCAACTGTCACTGTAATACGCTGCTTCATAGCATACCTCTTTTTGACA
TACTTCGGGTATACATATCAGTATATATTCTTATACCGCAAAAATCAGCGCGCAAATACGCATACTGTTA
TCTGGCTTTTAGTAAGCCGGATCCACGCGTTTACGCCCCGCCCTGCCACTCATCGCAGTACTGTTGTAAT
TCATTAAGCATTCTGCCGACATGGAAGCCATCACAAACGGCATGATGAACCTGAATCGCCAGCGGCATCA
GCACCTTGTCGCCTTGCGTATAATATTTGCCCATGGTGAAAACGGGGGCGAAGAAGTTGTCCATATTGGC
CACGTTTAAATCAAAACTGGTGAAACTCACCCAGGGATTGGCTGAGACTAAAAACATATTCTCAATAAAC
CCTTTAGGGAAATAGGCCAGGTTTTCACCGTAACACGCCACATCTTGCGAATATATGTGTAGAAACTGCC
GGAAATCGTCGTGGTATTCACTCCAGAGCGATGAAAACGTTTCAGTTTGCTCATGGAAAACGGTGTAACA
AGGGTGAACACTATCCCATATCACCAGCTCACCGTCTTTCATTGCCATACGGAATTCCGGATGAGCATTC
ATCAGGCGGGCAAGAATGTGAATAAAGGCCGGATAAAACTTGTGCTTATTTTTCTTTACGGTCTTTAAAA
AGGCCGTAATATCCAGCTGAACGGTCTGGTTATAGGTACATTGAGCAACTGACTGAAATGCCTCAAAATG
TTCTTTACGATGCCATTGGGATATATCAACGGTGGTATATCCAGTGATTTTTTTCTCCATTTTAGCTTCC
TTAGCTCCTGAAAATCTCGACGGATCCTAACTCAAAATCCACACATTATACGAGCCGGAAGCATAAAGTG
TAAAGCCTGGGGTGCCTAATGCGGCCGCGGTCTCAGTATCCTCAGAGAGACGCTGCAGGCATGCGACGTC
GGGCCCTCTAGAGGATCCCCGGGTACCGCGAATTCAATTCGGCGTTAATTCAGTACATTAAAAACGTCCG
CAATGTGTTATTAAGTTGTCTAAGCGTCAATTTGTTTACACCACAATATATCCTGCCACCAGCCAGCCAA
CAGCTCCCCGACCGGCAGCTCGGCACAAAATCACCACTCGATACAGGCAGCCCATCAGTCCGGGACGGCG
TCAGCGGGAGAGCCGTTGTAAGGCGGCAGACTTTGCTCATGTTACCGATGCTATTCGGAAGAACGGCAAC
TAAGCTGCCGGGTTTGAAACACGGATGATCTCGCGGAGGGTAGCATGTTGATTGTAACGATGACAGAGCG
TTGCTGCCTGTGATCCAGATCATGAACAATAAAACTGTCTGCTTACATAAACAGTAATACAAGGGGTGTT
ATGAGCCATATTCAACGGGAAACGTCTTGCTCTAGGCCGCGATTAAATTCCAACATGGATGCTGATTTAT
ATGGGTATAAATGGGCTCGCGATAATGTCGGGCAATCAGGTGCGACAATCTATCGATTGTATGGGAAGCC
CGATGCGCCAGAGTTGTTTCTGAAACATGGCAAAGGTAGCGTTGCCAATGATGTTACAGATGAGATGGTC
AGACTAAACTGGCTGACGGAATTTATGCCTCTTCCGACCATCAAGCATTTTATCCGTACTCCTGATGATG
CATGGTTACTCACCACTGCGATCCCCGGGAAAACAGCATTCCAGGTATTAGAAGAATATCCTGATTCAGG
TGAAAATATTGTTGATGCGCTGGCAGTGTTCCTGCGCCGGTTGCATTCGATTCCTGTTTGTAATTGTCCT
TTTAACAGCGATCGCGTATTTCGGCTCGCTCAGGCGCAATCACGAATGAATAACGGTTTGGTTGATGCGA
GTGATTTTGATGACGAGCGTAATGGCTGGCCTGTTGAACAAGTCTGGAAAGAAATGCATAAACTTTTGCC
ATTCTCACCGGATTCAGTCGTCACTCATGGTGATTTCTCACTTGATAACCTTATTTTTGACGAGGGGAAA
TTAATAGGTTGTATTGATGTTGGACGAGTCGGAATCGCAGACCGATACCAGGATCTTGCCATCCTATGGA
ACTGCCTCGGTGAGTTTTCTCCTTCATTACAGAAACGGCTTTTTCAAAAATATGGTATTGATAATCCTGA
TATGAATAAATTGCAGTTTCATTTGATGCTCGATGAGTTTTTCTAACAGCGGCGGAGGAACTCTTTGATC
CGGTTCCTGAACAGGATCTATTTGAGGCGCTAAATGAAACCTTAACGCTATGGAACTCGCCGCCCGACTG
GGCTGGCGATGAGCGAAATGTAGTGCTTACGTTGTCCCGCATTTGGTACAGCGCAGTAACCGGCAAAATC
GCGCCGAAGGATGTCGCTGCCGACTGGGCAATGGAGCGCCTGCCGGCCCAGTATCAGCCCGTCATACTTG
AAGCTAGACAGGCTTATCTTGGACAAGAAGAAGATCGCTTGGCCTCGCGCGCAGATCAGTTGGAAGAATT
TGTCCACTACGTGAAAGGCGAGATCACCAAGGTAGTCGGCAAATAATGTCTAGCTAGAAATTCGTTCAAG
CCGACGCCGCTTCGCGGCGCGGCTTAACTCAAGCGTTAGATGCACTAAGCACATAATTGCTCACAGCCAA
ACTATCAGGTCAAGTCTGCTTTTATTATTTTTAAGCGTGCATAATAAGCCCTACACAAATTGGGAGATAT
ATCATGCATGACCAAAATCCCTTAACGTGAGTTTTCGTTCCACTGAGCGTCAGACCCCGTAGAAAAGATC
AAAGGATCTTCTTGAGATCCTTTTTTTCTGCGCGTAATCTGCTGCTTGCAAAC
